>Addgene plasmid #19379 | pCM5.56 | depositor full sequence | sequence record 9032 | Author sequence
CTTTCCTGCGTTATCCCCTGATTCTGTGGATAACCGTATTACCGCCTTTGAGTGAGCTGATACCGCTCGC
CGCAGCCGAACGACCGAGCGCAGCGAGTCAGTGAGCGAGGAAGCGGAAGAGCGCCCAATACGCAAACCGC
CTCTCCCCGCGCGTTGGCCGATTCATTAATGCAGCTGGCACGACAGGTTTCCCGACTGGAAAGCGGGCAG
TGAGCGCAACGCAATTAATACGCGTACCGCTAGCCAGGAAGAGTTTGTAGAAACGCAAAAAGGCCATCCG
TCAGGATGGCCTTCTGCTTAGTTTGATGCCTGGCAGTTTATGGCGGGCGTCCTGCCCGCCACCCTCCGGG
CCGTTGCTTCACAACGTTCAAATCCGCTCCCGGCGGATTTGTCCTACTCAGGAGAGCGTTCACCGACAAA
CAACAGATAAAACGAAAGGCCCAGTCTTCCGACTGAGCCTTTCGTTTTATTTGATGCCTGGCAGTTCCCT
ACTCTCGCGTTAACGCTAGCATGGATGTTTTCCCAGTCACGACGTTGTAAAACGACGGCCAGTCTTAAGC
TCGGGCCCTGCAGCTCTAGAGCTCGAATTCTACAGGTCACTAATACCATCTAAGTAGTTGATTCATAGTG
ACTGCATATGTTGTGTTTTACAGTATTATGTAGTCTGTTTTTTATGCAAAATCTAATTTAATATATTGAT
ATTTATATCATTTTACGTTTCTCGTTCAACTTTCTTGTACAAAGTGGGATGAGAACTTCTAAATAAATAT
TGTTTTACCTCATTGTTTGTTAATTTTTAGGATTAAAATACCAACTTTATTATACAAAGTTGGCATTATA
AAAAAGCATTGCTTATCAATTTGTTGCAACGAACAGGTCACTATCAGTCAAAATAAAATCATTATTTGGA
GCTCCATGGTAGCGTTAACGCGGCCGCGATATCCCCTATAGTGAGTCGTATTACATGGTCATAGCTGTTT
CCTGGCAGCTCTGGCCCGTGTCTCAAAATCTCTGATGTTACATTGCACAAGATAAAAATATATCATCATG
AACAATAAAACTGTCTGCTTACATAAACAGTAATACAAGGGGTGTTATGAGCCATATTCAACGGGAAACG
TCGAGGCCGCGATTAAATTCCAACATGGATGCTGATTTATATGGGTATAAATGGGCTCGCGATAATGTCG
GGCAATCAGGTGCGACAATCTATCGCTTGTATGGGAAGCCCGATGCGCCAGAGTTGTTTCTGAAACATGG
CAAAGGTAGCGTTGCCAATGATGTTACAGATGAGATGGTCAGACTAAACTGGCTGACGGAATTTATGCCT
CTTCCGACCATCAAGCATTTTATCCGTACTCCTGATGATGCATGGTTACTCACCACTGCGATCCCCGGAA
AAACAGCATTCCAGGTATTAGAAGAATATCCTGATTCAGGTGAAAATATTGTTGATGCGCTGGCAGTGTT
CCTGCGCCGGTTGCATTCGATTCCTGTTTGTAATTGTCCTTTTAACAGCGATCGCGTATTTCGTCTCGCT
CAGGCGCAATCACGAATGAATAACGGTTTGGTTGATGCGAGTGATTTTGATGACGAGCGTAATGGCTGGC
CTGTTGAACAAGTCTGGAAAGAAATGCATAAACTTTTGCCATTCTCACCGGATTCAGTCGTCACTCATGG
TGATTTCTCACTTGATAACCTTATTTTTGACGAGGGGAAATTAATAGGTTGTATTGATGTTGGACGAGTC
GGAATCGCAGACCGATACCAGGATCTTGCCATCCTATGGAACTGCCTCGGTGAGTTTTCTCCTTCATTAC
AGAAACGGCTTTTTCAAAAATATGGTATTGATAATCCTGATATGAATAAATTGCAGTTTCATTTGATGCT
CGATGAGTTTTTCTAATCAGAATTGGTTAATTGGTTGTAACACTGGCAGAGCATTACGCTGACTTGACGG
GACGGCGCAAGCTCATGACCAAAATCCCTTAACGTGAGTTACGCGTCGTTCCACTGAGCGTCAGACCCCG
TAGAAAAGATCAAAGGATCTTCTTGAGATCCTTTTTTTCTGCGCGTAATCTGCTGCTTGCAAACAAAAAA
ACCACCGCTACCAGCGGTGGTTTGTTTGCCGGATCAAGAGCTACCAACTCTTTTTCCGAAGGTAACTGGC
TTCAGCAGAGCGCAGATACCAAATACTGTCCTTCTAGTGTAGCCGTAGTTAGGCCACCACTTCAAGAACT
CTGTAGCACCGCCTACATACCTCGCTCTGCTAATCCTGTTACCAGTGGCTGCTGCCAGTGGCGATAAGTC
GTGTCTTACCGGGTTGGACTCAAGACGATAGTTACCGGATAAGGCGCAGCGGTCGGGCTGAACGGGGGGT
TCGTGCACACAGCCCAGCTTGGAGCGAACGACCTACACCGAACTGAGATACCTACAGCGTGAGCATTGAG
AAAGCGCCACGCTTCCCGAAGGGAGAAAGGCGGACAGGTATCCGGTAAGCGGCAGGGTCGGAACAGGAGA
GCGCACGAGGGAGCTTCCAGGGGGAAACGCCTGGTATCTTTATAGTCCTGTCGGGTTTCGCCACCTCTGA
CTTGAGCGTCGATTTTTGTGATGCTCGTCAGGGGGGCGGAGCCTATGGAAAAACGCCAGCAACGCGGCCT
TTTTACGGTTCCTGGCCTTTTGCTGGCCTTTTGCTCACATGTT
Features (pLannotate 1.2.2; 10 found; start..end, strand, type, name):
    121..213     +  CDS            lacI (fragment): lac repressor; lacI; The lac repressor binds to the lac operator to inhibit transcription in E. coli. This inhibition can be relieved by adding lactose or isopropyl-β-D-thiogalactopyranoside (IPTG).
    268..295     -  terminator     rrnB T2 terminator: transcription terminator T2 from the E. coli rrnB gene
    427..470     +  terminator     rrnB T1 terminator: Escherichia coli rrnB; transcription terminator T1 from the E. coli rrnB gene
    517..553     -  CDS            lacZα (fragment): LacZα fragment of β-galactosidase; lacZ fragment
    624..747     -  protein_bind   attR2: mutant version of attR; recombination site for the Gateway® LR reaction LR Clonase™
    812..832     -  protein_bind   attB3: mutant version of attB; core recombination site for the Gateway® BP reaction BP Clonase™
    823..908     -  protein_bind   attL1 (fragment): mutant version of attL; recombination site for the Gateway® LR reaction LR Clonase™
    945..963     -  promoter       T7 promoter: promoter for bacteriophage T7 RNA polymerase
   1097..1906    +  CDS            KanR: aminoglycoside phosphotransferase; aph(3')-Ia; confers resistance to kanamycin in bacteria or G418 (Geneticin®) in eukaryotes
   2053..2641    +  rep_origin     ori: high-copy-number ColE1/pMB1/pBR322/pUC origin of replication
