[The description below was written by a language model from this plasmid's Addgene catalogue record and pLannotate feature annotations shown in this document.]
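Description:
pCM5.56 is a MultiSite Gateway entry clone built in the pDONR P2R-P3 donor backbone and catalogued as a worm expression reagent. It carries a very short insert, recorded as 64 bp, corresponding to the 3' UTR of the C. elegans gene msp-142. The fragment was introduced by a BP recombination, which consumed the attP2R and attP3 sites of the donor vector. In the 2,703 nt depositor sequence the insert sits between an annotated attR2 site and a region annotated as attB3 core overlapping a partial attL match. This is how the automated annotation renders the attL3-type junction expected on the other side of a third-position entry clone. The plasmid itself has no worm promoter, coding sequence or reporter, so it is a building block rather than a finished expression construct.

The backbone is propagated in E. coli through a high-copy ColE1/pUC-type origin and selected with kanamycin via the aph(3')-Ia resistance gene. The rrnB T1 and T2 terminators lie upstream of the recombination cassette, where they limit read-through transcription from the vector. A T7 promoter lies on the other side of the cassette, and the small lacI and lacZα matches are only backbone remnants with no evident function.

As a 3' element entry clone, pCM5.56 is meant to be combined in a three-fragment LR reaction with a 5' promoter entry clone, a middle-position coding or reporter entry clone, and a destination vector, yielding a transgene whose transcript ends in the msp-142 3' UTR. The associated publication concerns 3' UTRs as the main regulators of gene expression in the C. elegans germline, which fits use of this plasmid to test how the msp-142 3' UTR shapes reporter expression there.
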