Addgene plasmid #19379: pCM5.56
Depositing lab: Geraldine Seydoux. Depositing organization: Johns Hopkins University and School of Medicine. Publication: 3' UTRs are the primary regulators of gene expression in the C. elegans germline. Merritt C, Rasoloson D, Ko D, Seydoux G. Curr Biol. 2008 Oct 14;18(19):1476-82. doi: 10.1016/j.cub.2008.08.013. Epub 2008 Sep 25. PubMed 18818082.
Backbone
  Vector backbone: pDONRP2RP3
  Backbone size w/o insert (bp): 2641
  Vector type: Worm Expression
Growth in bacteria
  Bacterial resistance: Kanamycin, 50 μg/mL
  Growth temperature: 37°C
  Growth strain: DH5alpha
  Growth instructions: DH5alpha
  Copy number: Unknown
Gene/Insert
  Gene/Insert name: msp-142 3'utr in pDONRP2RP3
  Species: C. elegans (nematode)
  Insert size (bp): 64
  Cloning method: Gateway Cloning; 5′ cloning site attP2R (destroyed during cloning); 3′ cloning site attP3 (destroyed during cloning)
  Sequencing primers: 5′ M13Forward
Terms and licenses: Academic/Nonprofit Terms; Industry Terms: Not Available to Industry
How to cite: pCM5.56 was a gift from Geraldine Seydoux (Addgene plasmid # 19379 ; http://n2t.net/addgene:19379 ; RRID:Addgene_19379)
