>Addgene plasmid #19379 | pCM5.56 | addgene partial sequence | sequence record 25186 | M13Forward
NNNNNNNNNTCTNGAGCTCGATTCTACAGGTCACTAATACCATCTAAGTAGTTGGTTCATAGTGACTGCA
TATGTTGTGTTTTACAGTATTATGTAGTCTGTTTTTTATGCAAAATCTAATTTAATATATTGATATTTAT
ATCATTTTACGTTTCTCGTTCAACTTTCTTGTACAAAGTGGGATGAGAACTTCTAAATAAATATTGTTTT
ACCTCATTGTTTGTTAATTTTTAGGATTAAAATACCAACTTTATTATACAAAGTTGGCATTATAAAAAAG
CATTGCTTATCAATTTGTTGCAACGAACAGGTCACTATCAGTCAAAATAAAATCATTATTTGGAGCTCCA
TGGTAGCGTTAACGCGGCCGCGATATCCCCTATAGTGAGTCGTATTACATGGTCATAGCTGTTTCCTGGC
AGCTCTGGCCCGTGTCTCAAAATCTCTGATGTTACATTGCACAAGATAAAAATATATCATCATGAACAAT
AAAACTGTCTGCTTACATAAACAGTAATACAAGGGGTGTTATGAGCCATATTCAACGGGAAACGTCGAGG
CCGCGATTAAATTCCAACATGGATGCTGATTTATATGGGTATAAATGGGCTCGCGATAATGTCGGGCAAT
CAGGTGCGACAATCTATCGCTTGTATGGGAAGCCCGATGCGCCAGANTTGTTTCTGAAACATGGCAAAGG
TAGCGTTGCCAATGATGTTACAGATGAGATGGTCAGACTAAACTGGCTGACGGAATTTATGCCTCTTNCN
NNNNNNAAGCNTTNNNNNNNNNNNNNNCNGANNNATGCANGGNTTACNNCNNCNNCTGNCNATCCCCGGA
AAANNNGCNNN
