>Addgene plasmid #19379 | pCM5.56 | addgene partial sequence | sequence record 25187 | T7 5'-TAATACGACTCACTATAGGG-3'
NNNNNNNNCGCTNNNNGGAGCTCCNAATAATGATTTTATTTTGACTGATAGTGACCTGTTCGTTGCAACA
AATTGATAAGCAATGCTTTTTTATAATGCCAACTTTGTATAATAAAGTTGGTATTTTAATCCTAAAAATT
AACAAACAATGAGGTAAAACAATATTTATTTAGAAGTTCTCATCCCACTTTGTACAAGAAAGTTGAACGA
GAAACGTAAAATGATATAAATATCAATATATTAAATTAGATTTTGCATAAAAAACAGACTACATAATACT
GTAAAACACAACATATGCAGTCACTATGAACCAACTACTTAGATGGTATTAGTGACCTGTAGAATTCGAG
CTCTAGAGCTGCAGGGCCCGAGCTTAAGACTGGCCGTCGTTTTACAACGTCGTGACTGGGAAAACATCCA
TGCTAGCGTTAACGCGAGAGTAGGGAACTGCCAGGCATCAAATAAAACGAAAGGCTCAGTCGGAAGACTG
GGCCTTTCGTTTTATCTGTTGTTTGTCGGTGAACGCTCTCCTGAGTAGGACAAATCCGCCGGGAGCGGAT
TTGAACGTTGTGAAGCANCNNNNGNNNNGGGGNGNNNGGGCAGGACGCCCGCCATAAACTGCCAGGCATC
NNNNNNNAGCAGAAGGCCATCCTGACGGANGGCCTTTTTGCGTTTCTACAAACTCTTCCTGGCTAGCGGT
ACGCGTATTAATTGCGTTGCGCTCACTGCCCGCTTTCCAGTCGGGAAACCTGTCGTGCCAGCTGCATTNA
TGAATCGGCCAACGCGCGGGGANANGCGGTTTGCGTATTGGGCGCTCTTCCGCTTNNNNNNNNNNNNNNN
NNNNNNNNNNNN
